>Addgene plasmid #133430 | pET-24a-STE2 | addgene full sequence | sequence record 267723 | Addgene NGS Result
TAGAGGATCGAGATCTCGATCCCGCGAAATTAATACGACTCACTATAGGGGAATTGTGAGCGGATAACAA
TTCCCCTCTAGAAATAATTTTGTTTAACTTTAAGAAGGAGATATACATATGGCTAGCATGACTGGTGGAC
AGCAAATGGGTCGCGGATCCGAATTCGAAAACCTGTATTTTCAGGGCCCGATGTCTGATGCTGCTCCTTC
TCTTTCCAACCTTTTTTATGACCCTACGTACAATCCAGGTCAGTCTACTATCAACTACACTTCCATCTAT
GGAAATGGTTCCACTATTACCTTTGATGAACTTCAAGGTCTTGTTAACAGTACTGTTACTCAAGCCATTA
TGTTCGGAGTCCGTTGTGGTGCTGCAGCCCTTACTCTTATTGTTATGTGGATGACCTCTAGATCTAGAAA
GACTCCAATATTCATTATCAACCAGGTCTCCTTGTTCCTTATCATTTTGCACTCTGCCTTGTATTTCAAG
TATCTTCTTTCTAACTACTCCTCTGTTACATATGCCTTGACTGGTTTCCCTCAATTTATTTCTAGAGGTG
ACGTTCACGTGTACGGTGCCACTAACATCATTCAGGTTTTGCTTGTTGCTTCTATTGAGACCTCACTAGT
TTTTCAAATTAAGGTCATTTTCACCGGTGACAATTTTAAGAGAATTGGACTTATGTTGACTTCCATCTCC
TTTACCCTAGGTATCGCTACTGTCACTATGTATTTTGTTTCCGCCGTTAAGGGTATGATCGTCACTTACA
ATGACGTCTCCGCTACCCAGGACAAATACTTTAACGCTTCCACTATTTTGCTAGCCTCTTCCATTAATTT
CATGTCTTTTGTTTTGGTTGTCAAATTGATTCTTGCCATTCGTTCGCGACGTTTTCTTGGTTTGAAACAA
TTTGACTCCTTTCACATTCTTCTTATCATGTCCTGTCAATCTCTTCTTGTTCCATCGATCATCTTTATCT
TGGCCTATTCTCTTAAGCCAAATCAAGGTACCGACGTTTTGACTACTGTCGCCACTCTTTTGGCTGTCCT
TTCTCTTCCTTTGTCTTCTATGTGGGCTACCGCTGCCAATAATGCCTCCTTGGGCCCAGAAAACCTGTAC
TTCCAGGGTCACCATCATCACCACCATCATCACTAATAAGCGGCCGCACTCGAGCACCACCACCACCACC
ACTGAGATCCGGCTGCTAACAAAGCCCGAAAGGAAGCTGAGTTGGCTGCTGCCACCGCTGAGCAATAACT
AGCATAACCCCTTGGGGCCTCTAAACGGGTCTTGAGGGGTTTTTTGCTGAAAGGAGGAACTATATCCGGA
TTGGCGAATGGG
[124 nt withheld, positions 1343-1466]
C
[91 nt withheld, positions 1468-1558]
A
[49 nt withheld, positions 1560-1608]
CCTTTGACGTTGGAGTCCACGTTCTTT
[37 nt withheld, positions 1636-1672]
ACCCTATCTCGGTCTATTCTTTTGATTTATAAGGGATTTTGCCGATTTCGGCCTATTGGTTAAAAAATGA
GCTGATTTAACAAAAATTTAACGCGAATTTTAACAAAATATTAACGCTTACAATTTAGGTGGCACTTTTC
GGGGAAATGTGCGCGGAACCCCTATTTGTTTATTTTTCTAAATACATTCAAATATGTATCCGCTCATGAA
TTAATTCTTAGAAAAACTCATCGAGCATCAAATGAAACTGCAATTTATTCATATCAGGATTATCAATACC
ATATTTTTGAAAAAGCCGTTTCTGTAATGAAGGAGAAAACTCACCGAGGCAGTTCCATAGGATGGCAAGA
TCCTGGTATCGGTCTGCGATTCCGACTCGTCCAACATCAATACAACCTATTAATTTCCCCTCGTCAAAAA
TAAGGTTATCAAGTGAGAAATCACCATGAGTGACGACTGAATCCGGTGAGAATGGCAAAAGTTTATGCAT
TTCTTTCCAGACTTGTTCAACAGGCCAGCCATTACGCTCGTCATCAAAATCACTCGCATCAACCAAACCG
TTATTCATTCGTGATTGCGCCTGAGCGAGACGAAATACGCGATCGCTGTTAAAAGGACAATTACAAACAG
GAATCGAATGCAACCGGCGCAGGAACACTGCCAGCGCATCAACAATATTTTCACCTGAATCAGGATATTC
TTCTAATACCTGGAATGCTGTTTTCCCGGGGATCGCAGTGGTGAGTAACCATGCATCATCAGGAGTACGG
ATAAAATGCTTGATGGTCGGAAGAGGCATAAATTCCGTCAGCCAGTTTAGTCTGACCATCTCATCTGTAA
CATCATTGGCAACGCTACCTTTGCCATGTTTCAGAAACAACTCTGGCGCATCGGGCTTCCCATACAATCG
ATAGATTGTCGCACCTGATTGCCCGACATTATCGCGAGCCCATTTATACCCATATAAATCAGCATCCATG
TTGGAATTTAATCGCGGCCTAGAGCAAGACGTTTCCCGTTGAATATGGCTCATAACACCCCTTGTATTAC
TGTTTATGTAAGCAGACAGTTTTATTGTTCATGACCAAAATCCCTTAACGTGAGTTTTCGTTCCACTGAG
CGTCAGACCCCGTAGAAAAGATCAAAGGATCTTCTTGAGATCCTTTTTTTCTGCGCGTAATCTGCTGCTT
GCAAACAAAAAAACCACCGCTACCAGCGGTGGTTTGTTTGCCGGATCAAGAGCTACCAACTCTTTTTCCG
AAGGTAACTGGCTTCAGCAGAGCGCAGATACCAAATACTGTCCTTCTAGTGTAGCCGTAGTTAGGCCACC
ACTTCAAGAACTCTGTAGCACCGCCTACATACCTCGCTCTGCTAATCCTGTTACCAGTGGCTGCTGCCAG
TGGCGATAAGTCGTGTCTTACCGGGTTGGACTCAAGACGATAGTTACCGGATAAGGCGCAGCGGTCGGGC
TGAACGGGGGGTTCGTGCACACAGCCCAGCTTGGAGCGAACGACCTACACCGAACTGAGATACCTACAGC
GTGAGCTATGAGAAAGCGCCACGCTTCCCGAAGGGAGAAAGGCGGACAGGTATCCGGTAAGCGGCAGGGT
CGGAACAGGAGAGCGCACGAGGGAGCTTCCAGGGGGAAACGCCTGGTATCTTTATAGTCCTGTCGGGTTT
CGCCACCTCTGACTTGAGCGTCGATTTTTGTGATGCTCGTCAGGGGGGCGGAGCCTATGGAAAAACGCCA
GCAACGCGGCCTTTTTACGGTTCCTGGCCTTTTGCTGGCCTTTTGCTCACATGTTCTTTCCTGCGTTATC
CCCTGATTCTGTGGATAACCGTATTACCGCCTTTGAGTGAGCTGATACCGCTCGCCGCAGCCGAACGACC
GAGCGCAGCGAGTCAGTGAGCGAGGAAGCGGAAGAGCGCCTGATGCGGTATTTTCTCCTTACGCATCTGT
GCGGTATTTCACACCGCAATGGTGCACTCTCAGTACAATCTGCTCTGATGCCGCATAGTTAAGCCAGTAT
ACACTCCGCTATCGCTACGTGACTGGGTCATGGCTGCGCCCCGACACCCGCCAACACCCGCTGACGCGCC
CTGACGGGCTTGTCTGCTCCCGGCATCCGCTTACAGACAAGCTGTGACCGTCTCCGGGAGCTGCATGTGT
CAGAGGTTTTCACCGTCATCACCGAAACGCGCGAGGCAGCTGCGGTAAAGCTCATCAGCGTGGTCGTGAA
GCGATTCACAGATGTCTGCCTGTTCATCCGCGTCCAGCTCGTTGAGTTTCTCCAGAAGCGTTAATGTCTG
GCTTCTGATAAAGCGGGCCATGTTAAGGGCGGTTTTTTCCTGTTTGGTCACTGATGCCTCCGTGTAAGGG
GGATTTCTGTTCATGGGGGTAATGATACCGATGAAACGAGAGAGGATGCTCACGATACGGGTTACTGATG
ATGAACATGCCCGGTTACTGGAACGTTGTGAGGGTAAACAACTGGCGGTATGGATGCGGCGGGACCAGAG
AAAAATCACTCAGGGTCAATGCCAGCGCTTCGTTAATACAGATGTAGGTGTTCCACAGGGTAGCCAGCAG
CATCCTGCGATGCAGATCCGGAACATAATGGTGCAGGGCGCTGACTTCCGCGTTTCCAGACTTTACGAAA
CACGGAAACCGAAGACCATTCATGTTGTTGCTCAGGTCGCAGACGTTTTGCAGCAGCAGTCGCTTCACGT
TCGCTCGCGTATCGGTGATTCATTCTGCTAACCAGTAAGGCAACCCCGCCAGCCTAGCCGGGTCCTCAAC
GACAGGAGCACGATCATGCGCACCCGTGGGGCCGCCATGCCGGCGATAATGGCCTGCTTCTCGCCGAAAC
GTTTGGTGGCGGGACCAGTGACGAAGGCTTGAGCGAGGGCGTGCAAGATTCCGAATACCGCAAGCGACAG
GCCGATCATCGTCGCGCTCCAGCGAAAGCGGTCCTCGCCGAAAATGACCCAGAGCGCTGCCGGCACCTGT
CCTACGAGTTGCATGATAAAGAAGACAGTCATAAGTGCGGCGACGATAGTCATGCCCCGCGCCCACCGGA
AGGAGCTGACTGGGTTGAAGGCTCTCAAGGGCATCGGTCGAGATCCCGGTGCCTAATGAGTGAGCTAACT
TACATTAATTGCGTTGCGCTCACTGCCCGCTTTCCAGTCGGGAAACCTGTCGTGCCAGCTGCATTAATGA
ATCGGCCAACGCGCGGGGAGAGGCGGTTTGCGTATTGGGCGCCAGGGTGGTTTTTCTTTTCACCAGTGAG
ACGGGCAACAGCTGATTGCCCTTCACCGCCTGGCCCTGAGAGAGTTGCAGCAAGCGGTCCACGCTGGTTT
GCCCCAGCAGGCGAAAATCCTGTTTGATGGTGGTTAACGGCGGGATATAACATGAGCTGTCTTCGGTATC
GTCGTATCCCACTACCGAGATATCCGCACCAACGCGCAGCCCGGACTCGGTAATGGCGCGCATTGCGCCC
AGCGCCATCTGATCGTTGGCAACCAGCATCGCAGTGGGAACGATGCCCTCATTCAGCATTTGCATGGTTT
GTTGAAAACCGGACATGGCACTCCAGTCGCCTTCCCGTTCCGCTATCGGCTGAATTTGATTGCGAGTGAG
ATATTTATGCCAGCCAGCCAGACGCAGACGCGCCGAGACAGAACTTAATGGGCCCGCTAACAGCGCGATT
TGCTGGTGACCCAATGCGACCAGATGCTCCACGCCCAGTCGCGTACCGTCTTCATGGGAGAAAATAATAC
TGTTGATGGGTGTCTGGTCAGAGACATCAAGAAATAACGCCGGAACATTAGTGCAGGCAGCTTCCACAGC
AATGGCATCCTGGTCATCCAGCGGATAGTTAATGATCAGCCCACTGACGCGTTGCGCGAGAAGATTGTGC
ACCGCCGCTTTACAGGCTTCGACGCCGCTTCGTTCTACCATCGACACCACCACGCTGGCACCCAGTTGAT
CGGCGCGAGATTTAATCGCCGCGACAATTTGCGACGGCGCGTGCAGGGCCAGACTGGAGGTGGCAACGCC
AATCAGCAACGACTGTTTGCCCGCCAGTTGTTGTGCCACGCGGTTGGGAATGTAATTCAGCTCCGCCATC
GCCGCTTCCACTTTTTCCCGCGTTTTCGCAGAAACGTGGCTGGCCTGGTTCACCACGCGGGAAACGGTCT
GATAAGAGACACCGGCATACTCTGCGACATCGTATAACGTTACTGGTTTCACATTCACCACCCTGAATTG
ACTCTCTTCCGGGCGCTATCATGCCATACCGCGAAAGGTTTTGCGCCATTCGATGGTGTCCGGGATCTCG
ACGCTCTCCCTTATGCGACTCCTGCATTAGGAAGCAGCCCAGTAGTAGGTTGAGGCCGTTGAGCACCGCC
GCCGCAAGGAATGGTGCATGCAAGGAGATGGCGCCCAACAGTCCCCCGGCCACGGGGCCTGCCACCATAC
CCACGCCGAAACAAGCGCTCATGAGCCCGAAGTGGCGAGCCCGATCTTCCCCATCGGTGATGTCGGCGAT
ATAGGCGCCAGCAACCGCACCTGTGGCGCCGGTGATGCCGGCCACGATGCGTCCGGCG
Features (pLannotate 1.2.2; 22 found; start..end, strand, type, name):
     31..49      +  promoter       T7 promoter: promoter for bacteriophage T7 RNA polymerase
     50..74      +  protein_bind   lac operator: The lac repressor binds to the lac operator to inhibit transcription in E. coli. This inhibition can be relieved by adding lactose or isopropyl-β-D-thiogalactopyranoside (IPTG). lac repressor encoded by lacI
     89..111     +  RBS            RBS: efficient ribosome binding site from bacteriophage T7 gene 10 (Olins and Rangwala, 1989)
    119..151     +  CDS            T7 tag (gene 10 leader): leader peptide from bacteriophage T7 gene 10 promotes efficient translation in E. coli
    167..187     +  CDS            TEV site: tobacco etch virus (TEV) protease recognition and cleavage site
    191..1099    +  CDS            STE2 (fragment): STE2_YEAST - Experimental evidence at protein level: Swiss-Prot protein existence level 1. Receptor for the peptide pheromone alpha factor, the mating factor of yeast. From Saccharomyces cerevisiae (strain ATCC 204508 / S288c) (Baker's yeast).
   1109..1127    +  CDS            TEV site (fragment): tobacco etch virus (TEV) protease recognition and cleavage site
   1175..1192    +  CDS            9xHis (fragment): 9xHis affinity tag
   1202..1251    +  CDS            SET1 (fragment): solubility-enhancement tag derived from T7 phage gene 10B
   1259..1306    +  terminator     T7 terminator: transcription terminator for bacteriophage T7 RNA polymerase
   1343..1771    +  rep_origin     f1 ori (sequence partly withheld): f1 bacteriophage origin of replication; arrow indicates direction of (+) strand synthesis
   1824..1881    +  promoter       AmpR promoter (fragment): bla
   1890..2705    -  CDS            KanR: aminoglycoside phosphotransferase; aph(3')-Ia; confers resistance to kanamycin in bacteria or G418 (Geneticin®) in eukaryotes
   2827..3415    +  rep_origin     ori: high-copy-number ColE1/pMB1/pBR322/pUC origin of replication
   3601..3740    -  misc_feature   bom: basis of mobility region from pBR322
   3842..4033    -  CDS            rop: Rop protein, which maintains plasmids at low copy number; rop
   4050..4430    +  CDS            YPB1_ECOLX: Protein predicted: Swiss-Prot protein existence level 4. From Escherichia coli.
   4502..4793    -  CDS            TcR (fragment): tetracycline efflux protein; tet; confers resistance to tetracycline
   4808..4829    -  protein_bind   CAP binding site: CAP binding activates transcription in the presence of cAMP. E. coli catabolite activator protein
   4842..5924    -  CDS            lacI: lac repressor; lacI; The lac repressor binds to the lac operator to inhibit transcription in E. coli. This inhibition can be relieved by adding lactose or isopropyl-β-D-thiogalactopyranoside (IPTG).
   5925..6002    -  promoter       lacI promoter: lacI
   6010..9       -  CDS            TcR (fragment) (across the origin): tetracycline efflux protein; tet; confers resistance to tetracycline
