[The description below was written by a language model from this plasmid's Addgene catalogue record and pLannotate feature annotations shown in this document.]
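Description:
pET-24a-STE2 is a bacterial expression plasmid built on the pET24a backbone that carries a synthetic coding sequence for STE2, the Saccharomyces cerevisiae receptor for the alpha-factor mating pheromone. It is propagated in E. coli under kanamycin selection (aminoglycoside phosphotransferase, KanR) and replicates from a pBR322-type ColE1 origin accompanied by the bom region and the rop gene, which keeps copy number down. An f1 origin is also present. Short annotated fragments of a tetracycline resistance gene and an AmpR promoter appear to be backbone remnants rather than functional markers.

The insert sits in a standard T7lac expression cassette: a T7 promoter followed by a lac operator, the T7 gene 10 ribosome binding site, and a T7 terminator downstream, with a plasmid-borne lacI gene supplying repressor for IPTG-controlled expression in cells. The reading frame begins with the T7 tag leader, which promotes efficient translation, followed by a TEV protease site. The STE2 sequence comes next, then a second annotated (partial) TEV site and a histidine affinity tag, so the receptor can in principle be purified and then released from both flanking tags. The STE2 segment is annotated as a fragment of about 0.9 kb, and the catalogued insert size is 990 bp, which suggests that less than the full-length receptor is encoded, although the record does not define the boundaries. Both native cysteines have been replaced (C59S and C252A), and the synthetic gene contains engineered unique restriction sites. The stated purpose is in vitro transcription and protein synthesis of STE2 from the T7 promoter.
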