Addgene plasmid #133430: pET-24a-STE2
Purpose: Yeast STE2 coding sequence in vector for in vitro transcription and protein synthesis, with T7 promoter.
Depositing lab: Gerhard Wagner. Depositing organization: Harvard Medical School.
Backbone
  Vector backbone: pET24a
  Backbone size w/o insert (bp): 5310
  Vector type: Bacterial Expression
Growth in bacteria
  Bacterial resistance: Kanamycin, 50 μg/mL
  Growth temperature: 37°C
  Growth strain: DH5alpha
  Copy number: Unknown
Gene/Insert
  Gene/Insert name: STE2
  Species: S. cerevisiae (budding yeast)
  Insert size (bp): 990
  Mutation: Both native Cys (C59S/C252A) have been mutated. Synthetic gene with engineered unique restriction sites.
  Entrez Gene: STE2 (a.k.a. YFL026W)
  Cloning method: Restriction Enzyme; 5′ cloning site Unknown (unknown if destroyed)
Terms and licenses: Academic/Nonprofit Terms; Industry Terms: Not Available to Industry
Depositor comments: HMS clone ID number: ScCD00063796.
How to cite: pET-24a-STE2 was a gift from Gerhard Wagner (Addgene plasmid # 133430 ; http://n2t.net/addgene:133430 ; RRID:Addgene_133430)
