>Addgene plasmid #133430 | pET-24a-STE2 | depositor partial sequence | sequence record 256412 | Insert
GAAAACCTGTACTTCCAGGGTATGTCTGATGCTGCTCCTTCTCTTTCCAACCTTTTTTATGACCCTACGT
ACAATCCAGGTCAGTCTACTATCAACTACACTTCCATCTATGGAAATGGTTCCACTATTACCTTTGATGA
ACTTCAAGGTCTTGTTAACAGTACTGTTACTCAAGCCATTATGTTCGGAGTCCGTTGTGGTGCTGCAGCC
CTTACTCTTATTGTTATGTGGATGACCTCTAGATCTAGAAAGACTCCAATATTCATTATCAACCAGGTCT
CCTTGTTCCTTATCATTTTGCACTCTGCCTTGTATTTCAAGTATCTTCTTTCTAACTACTCCTCTGTTAC
ATATGCCTTGACTGGTTTCCCTCAATTTATTTCTAGAGGTGACGTTCACGTGTACGGTGCCACTAACATC
ATTCAGGTTTTGCTTGTTGCTTCTATTGAGACCTCACTAGTTTTTCAAATTAAGGTCATTTTCACCGGTG
ACAATTTTAAGAGAATTGGACTTATGTTGACTTCCATCTCCTTTACCCTAGGTATCGCTACTGTCACTAT
GTATTTTGTTTCCGCCGTTAAGGGTATGATCGTCACTTACAATGACGTCTCCGCTACCCAGGACAAATAC
TTTAACGCTTCCACTATTTTGCTAGCCTCTTCCATTAATTTCATGTCTTTTGTTTTGGTTGTCAAATTGA
TTCTTGCCATTCGTTCTCGTCGTTTTCTTGGTTTGAAACAATTTGACTCCTTTCACATTCTTCTTATCAT
GTCCTGTCAATCTCTTCTTGTTCCATCTATCATCTTTATCTTGGCCTATTCTCTTAAGCCAAATCAAGGT
ACCGACGTTTTGACTACTGTCGCCACTCTTTTGGCTGTCCTTTCTCTTCCTTTGTCTTCTATGTGGGCTA
CCGCTGCCAATAATGCCTCCTTGGGCCCAGAAAACCTGTACTTCCAGGGTCACCATCATCACCACCATCA
TCACTAATAA
